Addgene plasmid #144569: TFORF3093
Purpose: Lentiviral vector for overexpressing transcription factor ORFs with unique 24-bp barcodes. Barcodes facilitate identification of transcription factors in pooled screens.
Depositing lab: Feng Zhang. Depositing organization: Broad Institute. Publication: A transcription factor atlas of directed differentiation. Joung J, Ma S, Tay T, Geiger-Schuller KR, Kirchgatterer PC, Verdine VK, Guo B, Arias-Garcia MA, Allen WE, Singh A, Kuksenko O, Abudayyeh OO, Gootenberg JS, Fu Z, Macrae RK, Buenrostro JD, Regev A, Zhang F. Cell. 2023 Jan 5;186(1):209-229.e26. doi: 10.1016/j.cell.2022.11.026. PubMed 36608654.
Backbone
  Vector backbone: pLX_TRC317
  Backbone manufacturer: Broad Institute Genetic Perturbation Platform
  Backbone size w/o insert (bp): 8264
  Vector type: Mammalian Expression, Lentiviral
  Selectable markers: Puromycin
Growth in bacteria
  Bacterial resistance: Ampicillin, 100 μg/mL
  Growth temperature: 37°C
  Growth strain: NEB Stable
  Copy number: High Copy
Gene/Insert
  Gene/Insert name: ZNF574
  Species: H. sapiens (human)
  Insert size (bp): 2894
  Entrez Gene: ZNF574 (a.k.a. FP972, FLJ22059)
  Promoter: EF1a
  Tag / fusion protein: V5 (C terminal on insert)
  Cloning method: Gateway Cloning
  Sequencing primers: 5′ GGGTGGAGACTGAAGTTAGGCCAG; 3′ CACATAGCGTAAAAGGAGCAACATAG
Resource information
  A portion of this plasmid was derived from a plasmid made by: Broad Institute Genetic Perturbation Platform
Terms and licenses: Academic/Nonprofit Terms; Industry Terms: Not Available to Industry
Depositor comments: NM_022752.5 Please test multiple small colonies in case of plasmid recombination. To make this collection available in a timely manner, a portion of this collection was not fully sequenced by Addgene. If an Addgene verified full plasmid sequence is not available, please contact us prior to placing an order to request the full sequence.
How to cite: TFORF3093 was a gift from Feng Zhang (Addgene plasmid # 144569 ; http://n2t.net/addgene:144569 ; RRID:Addgene_144569)
