[The description below was written by a language model from this plasmid's Addgene catalogue record and pLannotate feature annotations shown in this document.]
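Description:
TFORF3093 is a lentiviral mammalian expression plasmid built on the pLX_TRC317 backbone, carrying the human zinc-finger gene ZNF574 as one member of a barcoded transcription factor ORF collection. It is propagated in E. coli through a high-copy ColE1/pUC-type origin with ampicillin resistance (AmpR), and the backbone also contains an f1 origin and remnants of a lac/T7/T3 cloning region. The sequenced record is about 11.2 kb. The depositor notes that the plasmid can recombine in bacteria, as is common for LTR-containing vectors.

The viral portion has a third-generation, self-inactivating layout. An RSV promoter drives a truncated HIV-1 5' LTR, followed by the Ψ packaging signal with a partial gag sequence, the RRE for Rev-dependent export of the genomic RNA, a cPPT/CTS element, a WPRE to boost transcript expression, and a ΔU3 3' LTR with a downstream SV40 polyadenylation signal. Within this transfer cassette, an SV40 early promoter/origin region precedes a puromycin N-acetyltransferase gene, allowing selection of transduced cells. The EF-1α promoter then drives the ZNF574 ORF, which is flanked by attB1 and attB2 sites left by Gateway cloning and followed by a C-terminal V5 epitope tag for detection.

According to the record, each construct in the collection carries a unique 24-bp barcode. The barcode is not annotated as a feature in the table, so its position is not stated. The barcodes allow the overexpressed transcription factor to be identified in pooled screens, and the associated work concerns transcription factor-directed differentiation.
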