Features (pLannotate 1.2.2; 34 found; start..end, strand, type, name):
      5..231     +  promoter       RSV promoter: Rous sarcoma virus enhancer/promoter
    232..412     +  LTR            5' LTR (truncated): truncated 5' long terminal repeat (LTR) from HIV-1
    459..584     +  misc_feature   HIV-1 Ψ: packaging signal of human immunodeficiency virus type 1
    568..931     +  CDS            HIV-1 gag (fragment): gag protein from human immunodeficiency virus 1; gag
   1077..1310    +  misc_feature   RRE: The Rev response element (RRE) of HIV-1 allows for Rev-dependent mRNA export from the nucleus to the cytoplasm.
   1687..1713    +  CDS            Rev (fragment): human immunodeficiency virus 1 (HIV-1) Rev protein; rev; enhances nuclear export of unspliced and incompletely spliced viral mRNAs
   1720..1743    +  promoter       SV40 promoter (fragment): SV40 early promoter
   1744..1815    +  promoter       SV40 promoter (fragment): SV40 enhancer and early promoter
   1839..1974    +  rep_origin     SV40 ori: SV40 origin of replication
   2020..2616    +  CDS            PuroR (fragment): puromycin N-acetyltransferase; pac from Streptomyces; confers resistance to puromycin
   2665..2782    +  misc_feature   cPPT/CTS: central polypurine tract and central termination sequence of HIV-1
   2847..2913    +  CDS            small t antigen (fragment): SV40 (simian virus 40) small t antigen
   2920..4098    +  promoter       EF-1α promoter: strong constitutive promoter for human elongation factor EF-1α
   4119..4136    +  protein_bind   attB1 (fragment): mutant version of attB; core recombination site for the Gateway® BP reaction BP Clonase™
   4142..6829    +  CDS            ZNF574: ZN574_HUMAN - Experimental evidence at protein level: Swiss-Prot protein existence level 1. May be involved in transcriptional regulation. From Homo sapiens (Human).
   6832..6855    -  protein_bind   attB2: mutant version of attB; recombination site for the Gateway® BP reaction BP Clonase™
   6863..6904    +  CDS            V5 tag: epitope tag from simian virus 5
   6920..6973    +  promoter       U6 promoter (fragment): RNA polymerase III promoter for human U6 snRNA
   7015..7603    +  misc_feature   WPRE: woodchuck hepatitis virus posttranscriptional regulatory element
   7654..7673    +  misc_feature   cPPT/CTS (fragment): central polypurine tract and central termination sequence of HIV-1
   7675..7908    +  LTR            3' LTR (ΔU3): self-inactivating 3' long terminal repeat (LTR) from HIV-1
   7986..8107    +  polyA_signal   SV40 poly(A) signal: SV40 polyadenylation signal
   8147..8282    +  rep_origin     SV40 ori: SV40 origin of replication
   8303..8321    -  promoter       T7 promoter: promoter for bacteriophage T7 RNA polymerase
   8329..8484    +  CDS            lacZα (fragment): LacZα fragment of β-galactosidase; lacZ fragment
   8489..8917    +  rep_origin     f1 ori (sequence partly withheld): f1 bacteriophage origin of replication; arrow indicates direction of (+) strand synthesis
   8970..9074    +  promoter       AmpR promoter: bla
   9075..9935    +  CDS            AmpR: β-lactamase; bla; confers resistance to ampicillin, carbenicillin, and related antibiotics
  10106..10694   +  rep_origin     ori: high-copy-number ColE1/pMB1/pBR322/pUC origin of replication
  10877..10969   +  CDS            lacI (fragment): lac repressor; lacI; The lac repressor binds to the lac operator to inhibit transcription in E. coli. This inhibition can be relieved by adding lactose or isopropyl-β-D-thiogalactopyranoside (IPTG).
  10982..11003   +  protein_bind   CAP binding site: CAP binding activates transcription in the presence of cAMP. E. coli catabolite activator protein
  11018..11048   +  promoter       lac promoter: promoter for the E. coli lac operon
  11052..11074   +  protein_bind   lac operator (fragment): The lac repressor binds to the lac operator to inhibit transcription in E. coli. This inhibition can be relieved by adding lactose or isopropyl-β-D-thiogalactopyranoside (IPTG). lac repressor encoded by lacI
  11117..11135   +  promoter       T3 promoter: promoter for bacteriophage T3 RNA polymerase
>Addgene plasmid #144569 | TFORF3093 | addgene full sequence | sequence record 404265 | Addgene NGS Result
TTAATGTAGTCTTATGCAATACTCTTGTAGTCTTGCAACATGGTAACGATGAGTTAGCAACATGCCTTAC
AAGGAGAGAAAAAGCACCGTGCATGCCGATTGGTGGAAGTAAGGTGGTACGATCGTGCCTTATTAGGAAG
GCAACAGACGGGTCTGACATGGATTGGACGAACCACTGAATTGCCGCATTGCAGAGATATTGTATTTAAG
TGCCTAGCTCGATACATAAACGGGTCTCTCTGGTTAGACCAGATCTGAGCCTGGGAGCTCTCTGGCTAAC
TAGGGAACCCACTGCTTAAGCCTCAATAAAGCTTGCCTTGAGTGCTTCAAGTAGTGTGTGCCCGTCTGTT
GTGTGACTCTGGTAACTAGAGATCCCTCAGACCCTTTTAGTCAGTGTGGAAAATCTCTAGCAGTGGCGCC
CGAACAGGGACTTGAAAGCGAAAGGGAAACCAGAGGAGCTCTCTCGACGCAGGACTCGGCTTGCTGAAGC
GCGCACGGCAAGAGGCGAGGGGCGGCGACTGGTGAGTACGCCAAAAATTTTGACTAGCGGAGGCTAGAAG
GAGAGAGATGGGTGCGAGAGCGTCAGTATTAAGCGGGGGAGAATTAGATCGCGATGGGAAAAAATTCGGT
TAAGGCCAGGGGGAAAGAAAAAATATAAATTAAAACATATAGTATGGGCAAGCAGGGAGCTAGAACGATT
CGCAGTTAATCCTGGCCTGTTAGAAACATCAGAAGGCTGTAGACAAATACTGGGACAGCTACAACCATCC
CTTCAGACAGGATCAGAAGAACTTAGATCATTATATAATACAGTAGCAACCCTCTATTGTGTGCATCAAA
GGATAGAGATAAAAGACACCAAGGAAGCTTTAGACAAGATAGAGGAAGAGCAAAACAAAAGTAAGACCAC
CGCACAGCAAGCGGCCGCTGATCTTCAGACCTGGAGGAGGAGATATGAGGGACAATTGGAGAAGTGAATT
ATATAAATATAAAGTAGTAAAAATTGAACCATTAGGAGTAGCACCCACCAAGGCAAAGAGAAGAGTGGTG
CAGAGAGAAAAAAGAGCAGTGGGAATAGGAGCTTTGTTCCTTGGGTTCTTGGGAGCAGCAGGAAGCACTA
TGGGCGCAGCGTCAATGACGCTGACGGTACAGGCCAGACAATTATTGTCTGGTATAGTGCAGCAGCAGAA
CAATTTGCTGAGGGCTATTGAGGCGCAACAGCATCTGTTGCAACTCACAGTCTGGGGCATCAAGCAGCTC
CAGGCAAGAATCCTGGCTGTGGAAAGATACCTAAAGGATCAACAGCTCCTGGGGATTTGGGGTTGCTCTG
GAAAACTCATTTGCACCACTGCTGTGCCTTGGAATGCTAGTTGGAGTAATAAATCTCTGGAACAGATTTG
GAATCACACGACCTGGATGGAGTGGGACAGAGAAATTAACAATTACACAAGCTTAATACACTCCTTAATT
GAAGAATCGCAAAACCAGCAAGAAAAGAATGAACAAGAATTATTGGAATTAGATAAATGGGCAAGTTTGT
GGAATTGGTTTAACATAACAAATTGGCTGTGGTATATAAAATTATTCATAATGATAGTAGGAGGCTTGGT
AGGTTTAAGAATAGTTTTTGCTGTACTTTCTATAGTGAATAGAGTTAGGCAGGGATATTCACCATTATCG
TTTCAGACCCACCTCCCAACCCCGAGGGGACCCATGCATTGCATCTCAATTAGTCAGCAACCAGGTGTGG
AAAGTCCCCAGGCTCCCCAGCAGGCAGAAGTATGCAAAGCATGCGTCTCAATTAGTCAGCAACCATAGTC
CCGCCCCTAACTCCGCCCATCCCGCCCCTAACTCCGCCCAGTTCCGCCCATTCTCCGCCCCATGGCTGAC
TAATTTTTTTTATTTATGCAGAGGCCGAGGCCGCCTCGGCCTCTGAGCTATTCCAGAAGTAGTGAGGAGG
CTTTTTTGGAGGCCTAGGCTTTTGCAAAAAGCTTTCTAGAGGTACCACCGGAGCTTACCATGACCGAGTA
CAAGCCCACGGTGCGCCTCGCCACCCGCGACGACGTCCCCAGGGCCGTACGCACCCTCGCCGCCGCGTTC
GCCGACTACCCCGCCACGCGCCACACCGTCGATCCGGACCGCCACATCGAGCGGGTCACCGAGCTGCAAG
AACTCTTCCTCACGCGCGTCGGGCTCGACATCGGCAAGGTGTGGGTCGCGGACGACGGCGCCGCCGTGGC
GGTCTGGACCACGCCGGAGAGCGTCGAAGCGGGGGCGGTGTTCGCCGAGATCGGCCCGCGCATGGCCGAG
TTGAGCGGTTCCCGGCTGGCCGCGCAGCAACAGATGGAAGGCCTCCTGGCGCCGCACCGGCCCAAGGAGC
CCGCGTGGTTCCTGGCCACCGTCGGCGTCTCGCCCGACCACCAGGGCAAGGGTCTGGGCAGCGCCGTCGT
GCTCCCCGGAGTGGAGGCGGCCGAGCGCGCCGGGGTGCCCGCCTTCCTGGAGACCTCCGCGCCCCGCAAC
CTCCCCTTCTACGAGCGGCTCGGCTTCACCGTCACCGCCGACGTCGAGGTGCCCGAAGGACCGCGCACCT
GGTGCATGACCCGCAAGCCCGGTGCCAGTTAACGAATTCTAGATCTTGAGACAAATGGCAGTATTCATCC
ACAATTTTAAAAGAAAAGGGGGGATTGGGGGGTACAGTGCAGGGGAAAGAATAGTAGACATAATAGCAAC
AGACATACAAACTAAAGAATTACAAAAACAAATTACAAAAATTCAAAATTTTCGGGTTTATTACAGGGAC
AGCAGAGATCCACTTTGGCGCCGGCTCGAGGCCTGCAGGTGCAAAGATGGATAAAGTTTTAAACAGAGAG
GAATCTTTGCAGCTAATGGACCTTCTAGGTCTTGAAAGGAGTGGGAATTGGCTCCGGTGCCCGTCAGTGG
GCAGAGCGCACATCGCCCACAGTCCCCGAGAAGTTGGGGGGAGGGGTCGGCAATTGAACCGGTGCCTAGA
GAAGGTGGCGCGGGGTAAACTGGGAAAGTGATGTCGTGTACTGGCTCCGCCTTTTTCCCGAGGGTGGGGG
AGAACCGTATATAAGTGCAGTAGTCGCCGTGAACGTTCTTTTTCGCAACGGGTTTGCCGCCAGAACACAG
GTAAGTGCCGTGTGTGGTTCCCGCGGGCCTGGCCTCTTTACGGGTTATGGCCCTTGCGTGCCTTGAATTA
CTTCCACCTGGCTGCAGTACGTGATTCTTGATCCCGAGCTTCGGGTTGGAAGTGGGTGGGAGAGTTCGAG
GCCTTGCGCTTAAGGAGCCCCTTCGCCTCGTGCTTGAGTTGAGGCCTGGCCTGGGCGCTGGGGCCGCCGC
GTGCGAATCTGGTGGCACCTTCGCGCCTGTCTCGCTGCTTTCGATAAGTCTCTAGCCATTTAAAATTTTT
GATGACCTGCTGCGACGCTTTTTTTCTGGCAAGATAGTCTTGTAAATGCGGGCCAAGATCTGCACACTGG
TATTTCGGTTTTTGGGGCCGCGGGCGGCGACGGGGCCCGTGCGTCCCAGCGCACATGTTCGGCGAGGCGG
GGCCTGCGAGCGCGGCCACCGAGAATCGGACGGGGGTAGTCTCAAGCTGGCCGGCCTGCTCTGGTGCCTG
GCCTCGCGCCGCCGTGTATCGCCCCGCCCTGGGCGGCAAGGCTGGCCCGGTCGGCACCAGTTGCGTGAGC
GGAAAGATGGCCGCTTCCCGGCCCTGCTGCAGGGAGCTCAAAATGGAGGACGCGGCGCTCGGGAGAGCGG
GCGGGTGAGTCACCCACACAAAGGAAAAGGGCCTTTCCGTCCTCAGCCGTCGCTTCATGTGACTCCACGG
AGTACCGGGCGCCGTCCAGGCACCTCGATTAGTTCTCGAGCTTTTGGAGTACGTCGTCTTTAGGTTGGGG
GGAGGGGTTTTATGCGATGGAGTTTCCCCACACTGAGTGGGTGGAGACTGAAGTTAGGCCAGCTTGGCAC
TTGATGTAATTCTCCTTGGAATTTGCCCTTTTTGAGTTTGGATCTTGGTTCATTCTCAAGCCTCAGACAG
TGGTTCAAAGTTTTTTTCTTCCATTTCAGGTGTCGTGAGGCTAGCATCGATTGATCAACAAGTTTGTACA
AAAAAGTTGGCATGACTGAGGAATCAGAGGAGACAGTCCTGTACATTGAGCACCGCTATGTCTGCTCTGA
GTGCAACCAGCTGTATGGATCACTGGAAGAGGTGCTTATGCACCAAAACTCCCACGTGCCCCAGCAGCAC
TTTGAGCTGGTGGGCGTGGCTGATCCCGGAGTCACTGTGGCCACAGACACAGCTTCAGGCACGGGCCTCT
ATCAGACCCTTGTGCAGGAGAGCCAGTACCAGTGCCTGGAGTGTGGTCAACTGCTGATGTCACCCAGCCA
GCTCCTGGAGCACCAGGAGCTGCACCTGAAGATGATGGCACCCCAGGAGGCAGTGCCAGCTGAGCCATCA
CCTAAGGCACCACCCCTGAGCTCCAGCACCATCCACTACGAGTGTGTGGATTGCAAGGCTCTCTTTGCCA
GCCAGGAGCTCTGGCTGAACCACCGGCAGACGCACCTCCGGGCCACACCCACCAAGGCTCCTGCCCCTGT
TGTCCTGGGGTCCCCAGTTGTTCTAGGGCCTCCTGTGGGCCAGGCCCGAGTGGCTGTGGAGCACTCATAC
CGAAAGGCAGAAGAGGGTGGGGAAGGGGCGACTGTCCCATCTGCCGCTGCCACCACCACTGAGGTAGTGA
CTGAGGTGGAGCTGCTCCTCTACAAGTGCTCTGAGTGCTCCCAGCTCTTCCAGCTGCCGGCGGATTTCCT
GGAGCACCAGGCCACTCACTTCCCTGCTCCTGTACCCGAGTCTCAGGAGCCTGCCTTACAGCAGGAGGTG
CAGGCCTCGTCACCTGCAGAGGTGCCTGTGTCTCAGCCTGACCCCTTGCCAGCTTCTGACCACAGTTACG
AGCTGCGCAATGGTGAAGCCATTGGGCGGGATCGCCGGGGGCGCAGGGCCCGGAGGAACAACAGTGGAGA
AGCAGGCGGGGCAGCCACACAGGAGCTCTTCTGCTCAGCCTGTGACCAGCTCTTTCTCTCACCCCACCAG
CTACAGCAGCACCTGCGGAGTCACCGGGAGGGCGTCTTTAAGTGCCCCCTGTGCAGTCGTGTCTTCCCTA
GCCCTTCCAGTCTGGACCAGCACCTTGGAGACCATAGCAGCGAGTCACACTTCCTGTGTGTAGACTGTGG
CCTGGCCTTCGGCACAGAGGCCCTCCTCCTGGCCCACCGGCGAGCCCACACCCCGAATCCTCTGCATTCA
TGTCCATGTGGGAAGACCTTTGTCAACCTTACCAAGTTCCTTTATCACCGGCGTACTCATGGGGTAGGGG
GTGTCCCTCTGCCCACAACACCAGTCCCACCAGAGGAACCTGTCATTGGTTTCCCTGAGCCAGCCCCAGC
AGAGACTGGAGAGCCAGAGGCCCCTGAGCCCCCTGTGTCTGAGGAGACCTCAGCAGGGCCCGCTGCCCCA
GGCACCTACCGCTGCCTCCTGTGCAGCCGTGAATTTGGAAAGGCCTTGCAGCTGACCCGGCACCAACGTT
TTGTGCATCGGCTGGAGCGGCGCCATAAATGCAGCATTTGTGGCAAGATGTTCAAGAAGAAGTCTCACGT
GCGTAACCACCTGCGCACACACACAGGGGAGCGGCCCTTCCCCTGCCCTGACTGCTCCAAGCCCTTCAAC
TCACCTGCCAACCTGGCCCGCCACCGGCTCACACACACAGGAGAGCGGCCCTACCGGTGTGGGGACTGTG
GCAAGGCTTTCACGCAAAGCTCCACACTGAGGCAGCACCGCTTGGTGCATGCCCAGCACTTCCCCTACCG
CTGCCAGGAATGTGGGGTGCGTTTTCACCGTCCTTACCGCCTGCTCATGCACCGCTACCATCACACAGGT
GAATACCCCTACAAGTGTCGCGAGTGCCCCCGCTCCTTCTTGCTGCGTCGGCTGCTGGAGGTGCACCAGC
TCGTGGTCCATGCCGGGCGCCAGCCCCACCGCTGCCCATCCTGTGGGGCTGCCTTCCCCTCCTCACTGCG
GCTCCGGGAGCACCGCTGTGCAGCCGCTGCTGCCCAGGCCCCACGGCGCTTTGAGTGTGGCACCTGTGGC
AAGAAAGTGGGCTCAGCTGCTCGACTGCAGGCACACGAGGCGGCCCATGCAGCTGCTGGGCCTGGAGAGG
TCCTGGCTAAGGAGCCCCCTGCCCCTCGAGCCCCACGGGCCACTCGTGCACCAGTTGCCTCTCCAGCAGC
CCTTGGAAGCACTGCTACAGCATCCCCTGCGGCCCCTGCCCGCCGCCGGGGTCTAGAGTGCAGCGAGTGC
AAGAAGCTGTTCAGCACAGAGACGTCACTGCAGGTGCACCGGCGCATCCACACAGGTGAGCGGCCATACC
CATGTCCAGACTGTGGCAAAGCGTTCCGTCAGAGTACCCACCTGAAAGACCACCGGCGCCTGCACACAGG
TGAGCGGCCCTTTGCCTGTGAAGTGTGTGGCAAGGCCTTTGCCATCTCCATGCGCCTGGCAGAACATCGC
CGCATCCACACAGGCGAACGACCCTACTCCTGCCCTGACTGTGGCAAGAGCTACCGCTCCTTCTCCAACC
TCTGGAAGCACCGCAAGACCCATCAGCAGCAGCATCAGGCAGCTGTGCGGCAGCAGCTGGCAGAGGCGGA
GGCTGCCGTTGGCCTGGCCGTCATGGAGACTGCTGTGGAGGCGCTACCCCTGGTGGAAGCCATTGAGATC
TACCCTCTGGCCGAGGCTGAGGGGGTCCAGATCAGTGGCTGCCCAACTTTCTTGTACAAAGTGGTTGATA
TCGGTAAGCCTATCCCTAACCCTCTCCTCGGTCTCGATTCTACGTAGTAATGAACTAGTCCGTAACTTGA
AAGTATTTCGATTTCTTGGCTTTATATATCTTGTGGAAAGGACGAATACATCCCTGATTTTAATCACATA
CGCGTTAAGTCGACAATCAACCTCTGGATTACAAAATTTGTGAAAGATTGACTGGTATTCTTAACTATGT
TGCTCCTTTTACGCTATGTGGATACGCTGCTTTAATGCCTTTGTATCATGCTATTGCTTCCCGTATGGCT
TTCATTTTCTCCTCCTTGTATAAATCCTGGTTGCTGTCTCTTTATGAGGAGTTGTGGCCCGTTGTCAGGC
AACGTGGCGTGGTGTGCACTGTGTTTGCTGACGCAACCCCCACTGGTTGGGGCATTGCCACCACCTGTCA
GCTCCTTTCCGGGACTTTCGCTTTCCCCCTCCCTATTGCCACGGCGGAACTCATCGCCGCCTGCCTTGCC
CGCTGCTGGACAGGGGCTCGGCTGTTGGGCACTGACAATTCCGTGGTGTTGTCGGGGAAATCATCGTCCT
TTCCTTGGCTGCTCGCCTGTGTTGCCACCTGGATTCTGCGCGGGACGTCCTTCTGCTACGTCCCTTCGGC
CCTCAATCCAGCGGACCTTCCTTCCCGCGGCCTGCTGCCGGCTCTGCGGCCTCTTCCGCGTCTTCGCCTT
CGCCCTCAGACGAGTCGGATCTCCCTTTGGGCCGCCTCCCCGCGTCGACTTTAAGACCAATGACTTACAA
GGCAGCTGTAGATCTTAGCCACTTTTTAAAAGAAAAGGGGGGACTGGAAGGGCTAATTCACTCCCAACGA
AGACAAGATCTGCTTTTTGCTTGTACTGGGTCTCTCTGGTTAGACCAGATCTGAGCCTGGGAGCTCTCTG
GCTAACTAGGGAACCCACTGCTTAAGCCTCAATAAAGCTTGCCTTGAGTGCTTCAAGTAGTGTGTGCCCG
TCTGTTGTGTGACTCTGGTAACTAGAGATCCCTCAGACCCTTTTAGTCAGTGTGGAAAATCTCTAGCAGT
ACGTATAGTAGTTCATGTCATCTTATTATTCAGTATTTATAACTTGCAAAGAAATGAATATCAGAGAGTG
AGAGGAACTTGTTTATTGCAGCTTATAATGGTTACAAATAAAGCAATAGCATCACAAATTTCACAAATAA
AGCATTTTTTTCACTGCATTCTAGTTGTGGTTTGTCCAAACTCATCAATGTATCTTATCATGTCTGGCTC
TAGCTATCCCGCCCCTAACTCCGCCCATCCCGCCCCTAACTCCGCCCAGTTCCGCCCATTCTCCGCCCCA
TGGCTGACTAATTTTTTTTATTTATGCAGAGGCCGAGGCCGCCTCGGCCTCTGAGCTATTCCAGAAGTAG
TGAGGAGGCTTTTTTGGAGGCCTAGGGACGTACCCAATTCGCCCTATAGTGAGTCGTATTACGCGCGCTC
ACTGGCCGTCGTTTTACAACGTCGTGACTGGGAAAACCCTGGCGTTACCCAACTTAATCGCCTTGCAGCA
CATCCCCCTTTCGCCAGCTGGCGTAATAGCGAAGAGGCCCGCACCGATCGCCCTTCCCAACAGTTGCGCA
GCCTGAATGGCGAATGGG
[124 nt withheld, positions 8489-8612]
C
[91 nt withheld, positions 8614-8704]
A
[49 nt withheld, positions 8706-8754]
CCTTTGACGTTGGAGTCCACGTTCTTT
[37 nt withheld, positions 8782-8818]
ACCCTATCTCGGTCTATTCTTTTGATTTATAAGGGATTTTGCCGATTTCGGCCTATTGGTTAAAAAATGA
GCTGATTTAACAAAAATTTAACGCGAATTTTAACAAAATATTAACGCTTACAATTTAGGTGGCACTTTTC
GGGGAAATGTGCGCGGAACCCCTATTTGTTTATTTTTCTAAATACATTCAAATATGTATCCGCTCATGAG
ACAATAACCCTGATAAATGCTTCAATAATATTGAAAAAGGAAGAGTATGAGTATTCAACATTTCCGTGTC
GCCCTTATTCCCTTTTTTGCGGCATTTTGCCTTCCTGTTTTTGCTCACCCAGAAACGCTGGTGAAAGTAA
AAGATGCTGAAGATCAGTTGGGTGCACGAGTGGGTTACATCGAACTGGATCTCAACAGCGGTAAGATCCT
TGAGAGTTTTCGCCCCGAAGAACGTTTTCCAATGATGAGCACTTTTAAAGTTCTGCTATGTGGCGCGGTA
TTATCCCGTATTGACGCCGGGCAAGAGCAACTCGGTCGCCGCATACACTATTCTCAGAATGACTTGGTTG
AGTACTCACCAGTCACAGAAAAGCATCTTACGGATGGCATGACAGTAAGAGAATTATGCAGTGCTGCCAT
AACCATGAGTGATAACACTGCGGCCAACTTACTTCTGACAACGATCGGAGGACCGAAGGAGCTAACCGCT
TTTTTGCACAACATGGGGGATCATGTAACTCGCCTTGATCGTTGGGAACCGGAGCTGAATGAAGCCATAC
CAAACGACGAGCGTGACACCACGATGCCTGTAGCAATGGCAACAACGTTGCGCAAACTATTAACTGGCGA
ACTACTTACTCTAGCTTCCCGGCAACAATTAATAGACTGGATGGAGGCGGATAAAGTTGCAGGACCACTT
CTGCGCTCGGCCCTTCCGGCTGGCTGGTTTATTGCTGATAAATCTGGAGCCGGTGAGCGTGGGTCTCGCG
GTATCATTGCAGCACTGGGGCCAGATGGTAAGCCCTCCCGTATCGTAGTTATCTACACGACGGGGAGTCA
GGCAACTATGGATGAACGAAATAGACAGATCGCTGAGATAGGTGCCTCACTGATTAAGCATTGGTAACTG
TCAGACCAAGTTTACTCATATATACTTTAGATTGATTTAAAACTTCATTTTTAATTTAAAAGGATCTAGG
TGAAGATCCTTTTTGATAATCTCATGACCAAAATCCCTTAACGTGAGTTTTCGTTCCACTGAGCGTCAGA
CCCCGTAGAAAAGATCAAAGGATCTTCTTGAGATCCTTTTTTTCTGCGCGTAATCTGCTGCTTGCAAACA
AAAAAACCACCGCTACCAGCGGTGGTTTGTTTGCCGGATCAAGAGCTACCAACTCTTTTTCCGAAGGTAA
CTGGCTTCAGCAGAGCGCAGATACCAAATACTGTTCTTCTAGTGTAGCCGTAGTTAGGCCACCACTTCAA
GAACTCTGTAGCACCGCCTACATACCTCGCTCTGCTAATCCTGTTACCAGTGGCTGCTGCCAGTGGCGAT
AAGTCGTGTCTTACCGGGTTGGACTCAAGACGATAGTTACCGGATAAGGCGCAGCGGTCGGGCTGAACGG
GGGGTTCGTGCACACAGCCCAGCTTGGAGCGAACGACCTACACCGAACTGAGATACCTACAGCGTGAGCT
ATGAGAAAGCGCCACGCTTCCCGAAGGGAGAAAGGCGGACAGGTATCCGGTAAGCGGCAGGGTCGGAACA
GGAGAGCGCACGAGGGAGCTTCCAGGGGGAAACGCCTGGTATCTTTATAGTCCTGTCGGGTTTCGCCACC
TCTGACTTGAGCGTCGATTTTTGTGATGCTCGTCAGGGGGGCGGAGCCTATGGAAAAACGCCAGCAACGC
GGCCTTTTTACGGTTCCTGGCCTTTTGCTGGCCTTTTGCTCACATGTTCTTTCCTGCGTTATCCCCTGAT
TCTGTGGATAACCGTATTACCGCCTTTGAGTGAGCTGATACCGCTCGCCGCAGCCGAACGACCGAGCGCA
GCGAGTCAGTGAGCGAGGAAGCGGAAGAGCGCCCAATACGCAAACCGCCTCTCCCCGCGCGTTGGCCGAT
TCATTAATGCAGCTGGCACGACAGGTTTCCCGACTGGAAAGCGGGCAGTGAGCGCAACGCAATTAATGTG
AGTTAGCTCACTCATTAGGCACCCCAGGCTTTACACTTTATGCTTCCGGCTCGTATGTTGTGTGGAATTG
TGAGCGGATAACAATTTCACACAGGAAACAGCTATGACCATGATTACGCCAAGCGCGCAATTAACCCTCA
CTAAAGGGAACAAAAGCTGGAGCTGCAAGC
