>Addgene plasmid #144569 | TFORF3093 | depositor partial sequence | sequence record 285822 | Insert
ATCGATTGATCAACAAGTTTGTACAAAAAAGTTGGCATGACTGAGGAATCAGAGGAGACAGTCCTGTACA
TTGAGCACCGCTATGTCTGCTCTGAGTGCAACCAGCTGTATGGATCACTGGAAGAGGTGCTTATGCACCA
AAACTCCCACGTGCCCCAGCAGCACTTTGAGCTGGTGGGCGTGGCTGATCCCGGAGTCACTGTGGCCACA
GACACAGCTTCAGGCACGGGCCTCTATCAGACCCTTGTGCAGGAGAGCCAGTACCAGTGCCTGGAGTGTG
GTCAACTGCTGATGTCACCCAGCCAGCTCCTGGAGCACCAGGAGCTGCACCTGAAGATGATGGCACCCCA
GGAGGCAGTGCCAGCTGAGCCATCACCTAAGGCACCACCCCTGAGCTCCAGCACCATCCACTACGAGTGT
GTGGATTGCAAGGCTCTCTTTGCCAGCCAGGAGCTCTGGCTGAACCACCGGCAGACGCACCTCCGGGCCA
CACCCACCAAGGCTCCTGCCCCTGTTGTCCTGGGGTCCCCAGTTGTTCTAGGGCCTCCTGTGGGCCAGGC
CCGAGTGGCTGTGGAGCACTCATACCGAAAGGCAGAAGAGGGTGGGGAAGGGGCGACTGTCCCATCTGCC
GCTGCCACCACCACTGAGGTAGTGACTGAGGTGGAGCTGCTCCTCTACAAGTGCTCTGAGTGCTCCCAGC
TCTTCCAGCTGCCGGCGGATTTCCTGGAGCACCAGGCCACTCACTTCCCTGCTCCTGTACCCGAGTCTCA
GGAGCCTGCCTTACAGCAGGAGGTGCAGGCCTCGTCACCTGCAGAGGTGCCTGTGTCTCAGCCTGACCCC
TTGCCAGCTTCTGACCACAGTTACGAGCTGCGCAATGGTGAAGCCATTGGGCGGGATCGCCGGGGGCGCA
GGGCCCGGAGGAACAACAGTGGAGAAGCAGGCGGGGCAGCCACACAGGAGCTCTTCTGCTCAGCCTGTGA
CCAGCTCTTTCTCTCACCCCACCAGCTACAGCAGCACCTGCGGAGTCACCGGGAGGGCGTCTTTAAGTGC
CCCCTGTGCAGTCGTGTCTTCCCTAGCCCTTCCAGTCTGGACCAGCACCTTGGAGACCATAGCAGCGAGT
CACACTTCCTGTGTGTAGACTGTGGCCTGGCCTTCGGCACAGAGGCCCTCCTCCTGGCCCACCGGCGAGC
CCACACCCCGAATCCTCTGCATTCATGTCCATGTGGGAAGACCTTTGTCAACCTTACCAAGTTCCTTTAT
CACCGGCGTACTCATGGGGTAGGGGGTGTCCCTCTGCCCACAACACCAGTCCCACCAGAGGAACCTGTCA
TTGGTTTCCCTGAGCCAGCCCCAGCAGAGACTGGAGAGCCAGAGGCCCCTGAGCCCCCTGTGTCTGAGGA
GACCTCAGCAGGGCCCGCTGCCCCAGGCACCTACCGCTGCCTCCTGTGCAGCCGTGAATTTGGAAAGGCC
TTGCAGCTGACCCGGCACCAACGTTTTGTGCATCGGCTGGAGCGGCGCCATAAATGCAGCATTTGTGGCA
AGATGTTCAAGAAGAAGTCTCACGTGCGTAACCACCTGCGCACACACACAGGGGAGCGGCCCTTCCCCTG
CCCTGACTGCTCCAAGCCCTTCAACTCACCTGCCAACCTGGCCCGCCACCGGCTCACACACACAGGAGAG
CGGCCCTACCGGTGTGGGGACTGTGGCAAGGCTTTCACGCAAAGCTCCACACTGAGGCAGCACCGCTTGG
TGCATGCCCAGCACTTCCCCTACCGCTGCCAGGAATGTGGGGTGCGTTTTCACCGTCCTTACCGCCTGCT
CATGCACCGCTACCATCACACAGGTGAATACCCCTACAAGTGTCGCGAGTGCCCCCGCTCCTTCTTGCTG
CGTCGGCTGCTGGAGGTGCACCAGCTCGTGGTCCATGCCGGGCGCCAGCCCCACCGCTGCCCATCCTGTG
GGGCTGCCTTCCCCTCCTCACTGCGGCTCCGGGAGCACCGCTGTGCAGCCGCTGCTGCCCAGGCCCCACG
GCGCTTTGAGTGTGGCACCTGTGGCAAGAAAGTGGGCTCAGCTGCTCGACTGCAGGCACACGAGGCGGCC
CATGCAGCTGCTGGGCCTGGAGAGGTCCTGGCTAAGGAGCCCCCTGCCCCTCGAGCCCCACGGGCCACTC
GTGCACCAGTTGCCTCTCCAGCAGCCCTTGGAAGCACTGCTACAGCATCCCCTGCGGCCCCTGCCCGCCG
CCGGGGTCTAGAGTGCAGCGAGTGCAAGAAGCTGTTCAGCACAGAGACGTCACTGCAGGTGCACCGGCGC
ATCCACACAGGTGAGCGGCCATACCCATGTCCAGACTGTGGCAAAGCGTTCCGTCAGAGTACCCACCTGA
AAGACCACCGGCGCCTGCACACAGGTGAGCGGCCCTTTGCCTGTGAAGTGTGTGGCAAGGCCTTTGCCAT
CTCCATGCGCCTGGCAGAACATCGCCGCATCCACACAGGCGAACGACCCTACTCCTGCCCTGACTGTGGC
AAGAGCTACCGCTCCTTCTCCAACCTCTGGAAGCACCGCAAGACCCATCAGCAGCAGCATCAGGCAGCTG
TGCGGCAGCAGCTGGCAGAGGCGGAGGCTGCCGTTGGCCTGGCCGTCATGGAGACTGCTGTGGAGGCGCT
ACCCCTGGTGGAAGCCATTGAGATCTACCCTCTGGCCGAGGCTGAGGGGGTCCAGATCAGTGGCTGCCCA
ACTTTCTTGTACAAAGTGGTTGATATCGGTAAGCCTATCCCTAACCCTCTCCTCGGTCTCGATTCTACGT
AGTAATGAACTAGTCCGTAACTTGAAAGTATTTCGATTTCTTGGCTTTATATATCTTGTGGAAAGGACGA
ATACATCCCTGATTTTAATCACAT
