>Addgene plasmid #144569 | TFORF3093 | depositor partial sequence | sequence record 285823 | Barcode
ATACATCCCTGATTTTAATCACAT
